Addgene plasmid #32795: pcDNA3.1-aASIC1
Depositing lab: Cecelia Canessa. Depositing organization: Yale University.
Backbone
  Vector backbone: pcDNA3.1
  Backbone manufacturer: Invitrogen
  Vector type: Mammalian Expression
  Selectable markers: Neomycin (select with G418)
Growth in bacteria
  Bacterial resistance: Ampicillin, 100 μg/mL
  Growth temperature: 37°C
  Growth strain: DH5alpha
  Copy number: High Copy
Gene/Insert
  Gene/Insert name: ASIC1 (alt name: ACCN2)
  Species: Takydromus sexileatus (Long Tailed Grass Lizard)
  Promoter: CMV
  Cloning method: TOPO Cloning
  Sequencing primers: 5′ T7
Terms and licenses: Academic/Nonprofit Terms; Industry Terms: Not Available to Industry
How to cite: pcDNA3.1-aASIC1 was a gift from Cecelia Canessa (Addgene plasmid # 32795 ; http://n2t.net/addgene:32795 ; RRID:Addgene_32795)
