[The description below was written by a language model from this plasmid's Addgene catalogue record.]
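Description:
pcDNA3.1-aASIC1 is a mammalian expression plasmid built on the commercial pcDNA3.1 backbone and carrying the coding sequence for ASIC1 (also known as ACCN2), acid-sensing ion channel 1, from the long-tailed grass lizard (recorded as Takydromus sexileatus). The insert was introduced by TOPO cloning and sits downstream of the CMV promoter, a strong constitutive viral promoter that drives high-level transcription in most mammalian cell lines. A T7 primer site lies 5′ of the insert and is listed for sequencing. The record does not mention any epitope tag, fluorescent fusion or mutation, so the insert appears to be an untagged channel cDNA, although this is not explicitly stated.

In bacteria, the plasmid is maintained as a high-copy construct under ampicillin selection. In mammalian cells, the backbone's neomycin resistance marker allows G418 selection, so the plasmid can be used to generate stable lines as well as for transient transfection. No feature table accompanies the entry, so details such as the polyadenylation signal, origins of replication and exact insert boundaries can only be inferred from the standard pcDNA3.1 design, not confirmed for this plasmid.

ASIC1 belongs to the ENaC/degenerin family and forms proton-gated, sodium-permeable channels. The record does not state a purpose. A reptilian ortholog in a heterologous expression vector would suit functional characterisation of the channel in cultured cells, such as electrophysiological comparison of proton sensitivity and gating kinetics across species.
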