>Addgene plasmid #32795 | pcDNA3.1-aASIC1 | addgene partial sequence | sequence record 38966 | T7 5'-TAATACGACTCACTATAGGG-3'
GTACCGAGCTCGGATCCACTAGTCCAGTGTGGTGGAATTGCCCTTATGATGGACCTGAAGGTGGACGAGG
AGGAGGTGGAGAACGGGCAGCCGGTGAGCATCGAGGCGTTCGCCAGCAATTCCACGCTGCACGGCCTGTC
GCACATCTTCTCGTACGAGCGCTTCTTCGCCAAGCGCGTCTTCTGGACCCTTTGCTTCCTGGGCTCCTTG
GCCATGTTGGTCTTCGAGTGCAACGAGAGGATCCAGTACTACTTCCTCTACCCGCATGTCACCAAGCTGG
ACGAAGTGGCCACTTCCCACATGACCTTCCCAGCTGTCACCTTCTGCAACCTCAACGAGTTCCGCTTCAG
CCGGGTGACCAAGAATGACCTGTACCACGCTGGGGAGCTGCTGGCCCTCCTCAATAGTCGGTACGAAATC
CCAGACACCCAAATGGCCGATGAGAAGCAGCTGGAGATCCTCCAGGAGAAGGCCAATTTCCGCAACTTCA
AGCCAAAACCCTTCAACATGCGGGAATTCTCCGACCGAGCCGGCCATGACATCCAGGAAATGCTGCTTGC
CTGCACGTTCCGTGGGACGCCCTGTGACCCCAGTGACTTCAAAGTGGTGTACACACGCTATGG
